Addgene plasmid #55761: CFP(1-158)-RGS7t
Purpose: An amino-terminal CFP Fragment was fused to residues 202-477 of RGS7. When co-expressed with a carboxyl terminal fragment of CFP fused to Gbeta-5, a fluorescent signal is produced.
Depositing lab: Catherine Berlot. Depositing organization: Geisinger Health Center. Publication: Live cell analysis of G protein beta5 complex formation, function, and targeting. Yost EA, Mervine SM, Sabo JL, Hynes TR, Berlot CH. Mol Pharmacol. 2007 Oct;72(4):812-25. Epub 2007 Jun 27. 10.1124/mol.107.038075 PubMed 17596375.
Backbone
  Vector backbone: pcDNAI/Amp
  Backbone manufacturer: Invitrogen
  Backbone size w/o insert (bp): 4800
  Total vector size (bp): 6091
  Modifications to backbone: A BglII site was introduced into the polylinker of pcDNA1/Amp 3' to the BamHI site.
  Vector type: Mammalian Expression
Growth in bacteria
  Bacterial resistance: Ampicillin, 100 μg/mL
  Growth temperature: 37°C
  Growth strain: DH10B
  Copy number: High Copy
Gene/Insert
  Gene/Insert name: RGS7(202-477)-CFP(1-158) (alt name: RGS7)
  Species: H. sapiens (human); Aequorea victoria
  Insert size (bp): 1291
  Mutation: The RGS sequence amino terminal to the GGL domain was deleted by amplifying only residues 202-477 in a PCR reaction that added a BamHI site and a linker sequence (RSIAT) to the 5' end and a 3' BglII site. Cloning into the BglII site of CFP(1-158) destroyed the BamHI site.
  GenBank ID: AF090116.1
  Entrez Gene: RGS7
  Promoter: CMV
  Tag / fusion protein: CFP(1-158) was fused to the amino terminus of RGS7(202-477). (N terminal on insert)
  Cloning method: Restriction Enzyme; 5′ cloning site BamHI (not destroyed); 3′ cloning site BglII (not destroyed)
  Sequencing primers: 5′ T7; 3′ SP6
Resource information
  A portion of this plasmid was derived from a plasmid made by: RGS7-S1 cDNA was purchased from Guthrie cDNA Resource Center, Sayre, PA (now Missouri S&T cDNA Resource Center, Rolla, MO). pECFP purchased from Clontech.
Terms and licenses: Academic/Nonprofit Terms; Industry Terms: Not Available to Industry
How to cite: CFP(1-158)-RGS7t was a gift from Catherine Berlot (Addgene plasmid # 55761 ; http://n2t.net/addgene:55761 ; RRID:Addgene_55761)
