[The description below was written by a language model from this plasmid's Addgene catalogue record and pLannotate feature annotations shown in this document.]
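Description:
CFP(1-158)-RGS7t is a mammalian expression plasmid built on the pcDNAI/Amp backbone, modified by introducing a BglII site into the polylinker 3' to the BamHI site. It is propagated in E. coli as a high-copy plasmid through a ColE1/pUC-type origin and selected with ampicillin via the β-lactamase gene. An f1 origin is also present. The total size is about 6.1 kb, and the record lists no mammalian selection marker.

The payload is a bimolecular fluorescence complementation half. The amino-terminal fragment of enhanced cyan fluorescent protein (residues 1-158, from Aequorea victoria) is fused through a short linker to the amino terminus of a truncated human RGS7 (residues 202-477). This truncation removes the sequence upstream of the GGL domain. The automated annotation labels the RGS7 segment by its closest database match, the rat orthologue, whereas the catalogue states the cDNA is human.

Expression is driven by the CMV immediate-early enhancer and promoter. Downstream processing signals come from SV40 sequence containing the small t intron and the SV40 polyadenylation signal. The small t and large T antigen fragments and the NLS annotated there are non-expressed remnants of that SV40 segment rather than parts of the fusion. T7 and SP6 promoters flank the insert and serve as sequencing primer sites. An SV40 origin allows episomal replication in cells supplying large T antigen, and the adjacent polyomavirus-derived fragments appear to be backbone remnants.

Neither CFP fragment is expected to fluoresce alone. When this plasmid is co-expressed with a carboxyl-terminal CFP fragment fused to Gβ5, association of RGS7 with Gβ5 reconstitutes a fluorescent signal. This allows the formation and subcellular targeting of Gβ5–RGS7 complexes to be imaged in living cells.
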