Features (pLannotate 1.2.2; 21 found; start..end, strand, type, name):
      2..570     +  rep_origin     ori: high-copy-number ColE1/pMB1/pBR322/pUC origin of replication
    603..1061    -  rep_origin     f1 ori (sequence partly withheld): f1 bacteriophage origin of replication; arrow indicates direction of (+) strand synthesis
   1049..1170    -  CDS            M13 gene IV (fragment) (sequence partly withheld): pIV; IV; phage assembly
   1272..1376    +  promoter       AmpR promoter: bla
   1377..2237    +  CDS            AmpR: β-lactamase; bla; confers resistance to ampicillin, carbenicillin, and related antibiotics
   2310..2689    +  enhancer       CMV enhancer: human cytomegalovirus immediate early enhancer
   2690..2893    +  promoter       CMV promoter: human cytomegalovirus (CMV) immediate early promoter
   2889..2922    +  LTR            5' LTR (truncated) (fragment): truncated 5' long terminal repeat (LTR) from HIV-1
   2938..2956    +  promoter       T7 promoter: promoter for bacteriophage T7 RNA polymerase
   3000..3470    +  CDS            Enhanced Cyan-Emitting GFP (fragment): Enhanced Cyan-Emitting GFP is a basic (constitutively fluorescent) cyan fluorescent protein published in 2002, derived from Aequorea victoria.
   3483..4310    +  CDS            Rgs7 (fragment): RGS7_RAT - Experimental evidence at protein level: Swiss-Prot protein existence level 1. Regulates G protein-coupled receptor signaling cascades. Inhibits signal transduction by increasing the GTPase activity of G protein alpha subunits, thereby driving them into their inactive GDP- bound form. The RGS7/GNB5 dimer enhances GNAO1 GTPase activity. May play a role in synaptic vesicle exocytosis. Modulates the activity of potassium channels that are activated by GNAO1 in response to muscarinic acetylcholine receptor M2/CHRM2 signaling (PubMed:10092682). From Rattus norvegicus (Rat).
   4363..4381    -  promoter       SP6 promoter: promoter for bacteriophage SP6 RNA polymerase
   4389..4463    +  CDS            small t antigen (fragment): SV40 (simian virus 40) small t antigen
   4465..4530    +  intron         small t intron: SV40 (simian virus 40) small t antigen intron
   4660..4680    +  CDS            SV40 NLS: nuclear localization signal of SV40 (simian virus 40) large T antigen
   4687..4821    +  CDS            LT_POVHA (fragment): Protein inferred from homology: Swiss-Prot protein existence level 3. Isoform large T antigen is a key early protein essential for both driving viral replication and inducing cellular transformation. Plays a role in viral genome replication by driving entry of quiescent cells into the cell cycle and by autoregulating the synthesis of viral early mRNA. Displays highly oncogenic activities by corrupting the host cellular checkpoint mechanisms that guard cell division and the transcription, replication, and repair of DNA. Participates in the modulation of cellular gene expression preceeding viral
   4846..4929    +  CDS            large T antigen (fragment): large T antigen from SV40 (simian virus 40)
   4952..5086    +  polyA_signal   SV40 poly(A) signal: SV40 polyadenylation signal
   5087..5455    -  CDS            VP2_POVMA (fragment): Experimental evidence at protein level: Swiss-Prot protein existence level 1. [Isoform VP3]: structural protein that resides within the core of the capsid surrounded by 72 VP1 pentamers. Following virus endocytosis and trafficking to the endoplasmic reticulum, VP2 and VP3 form oligomers and integrate into the endoplasmic reticulum membrane. Heterooligomer VP2-VP3 may create a viroporin for transporting the viral genome across the endoplasmic reticulum membrane to the cytoplasm. Nuclear entry of the viral DNA involves the selective exposure and importin recognition of VP2 or Vp3 nuclear localiz
   5823..5921    -  CDS            VP1_POVMP (fragment): Experimental evidence at protein level: Swiss-Prot protein existence level 1. Forms an icosahedral capsid with a T=7 symmetry and a 40 nm diameter. The capsid is composed of 72 pentamers linked to each other by disulfide bonds and associated with VP2 or VP3 proteins. Interacts with terminal alpha(2,3)-linked sialic acids on the cell surface to provide virion attachment to target cell. This attachment induces virion internalization predominantly through caveolin-mediated endocytosis. Once attached, the virion is internalized by caveolin- mediated endocytosis and traffics to the endoplasmic reti
   5932..6067    +  rep_origin     SV40 ori: SV40 origin of replication
>Addgene plasmid #55761 | CFP(1-158)-RGS7t | depositor full sequence | sequence record 89566 | CFP(1-158)-RGS7t sequence 6091 bps
GGCGTAATCTGCTGCTTGCAAACAAAAAAACCACCGCTACCAGCGGTGGTTTGTTTGCCGGATCAAGAGC
TACCAACTCTTTTTCCGAAGGTAACTGGCTTCAGCAGAGCGCAGATACCAAATACTGTCCTTCTAGTGTA
GCCGTAGTTAGGCCACCACTTCAAGAACTCTGTAGCACCGCCTACATACCTCGCTCTGCTAATCCTGTTA
CCAGTGGCTGCTGCCAGTGGCGATAAGTCGTGTCTTACCGGGTTGGACTCAAGACGATAGTTACCGGATA
AGGCGCAGCGGTCGGGCTGAACGGGGGGTTCGTGCACACAGCCCAGCTTGGAGCGAACGACCTACACCGA
ACTGAGATACCTACAGCGTGAGCATTGAGAAAGCGCCACGCTTCCCGAAGGGAGAAAGGCGGACAGGTAT
CCGGTAAGCGGCAGGGTCGGAACAGGAGAGCGCACGAGGGAGCTTCCAGGGGGAAACGCCTGGTATCTTT
ATAGTCCTGTCGGGTTTCGCCACCTCTGACTTGAGCGTCGATTTTTGTGATGCTCGTCAGGGGGGCGGAG
CCTATGGAAAAACGCCAGCAACGCAAGCTAGCTTCTAGCTAGAAATTGTAAACGTTAATATTTTGTTAAA
ATTCGCGTTAAATTTTTGTTAAATCAGCTCATTTTTTAACCAATAGGCCGAAATCGGCAAAATCCCTTAT
AAATCAAAAGAATAGCCCGAGATAGGGT
[37 nt withheld, positions 729-765]
AAAGAACGTGGACTCCAACGTCAAAGGGCGAAAAACCGTCTATCAGGGCGATGGCC
[115 nt withheld, positions 822-936]
G
[144 nt withheld, positions 938-1081]
ACCGTATAACGTGCTTTCCTCGTTG
[64 nt withheld, positions 1107-1170]
CTGGATTACCAAAGGGCCTCGTGATACGCCTATTTTTATAGGTTAATGTCATGATAATAATGGTTTCTTA
GACGTCAGGTGGCACTTTTCGGGGAAATGTGCGCGGAACCCCTATTTGTTTATTTTTCTAAATACATTCA
AATATGTATCCGCTCATGAGACAATAACCCTGATAAATGCTTCAATAATATTGAAAAAGGAAGAGTATGA
GTATTCAACATTTCCGTGTCGCCCTTATTCCCTTTTTTGCGGCATTTTGCCTTCCTGTTTTTGCTCACCC
AGAAACGCTGGTGAAAGTAAAAGATGCTGAAGATCAGTTGGGTGCACGAGTGGGTTACATCGAACTGGAT
CTCAACAGCGGTAAGATCCTTGAGAGTTTTCGCCCCGAAGAACGTTTTCCAATGATGAGCACTTTTAAAG
TTCTGCTATGTGGCGCGGTATTATCCCGTGTTGACGCCGGGCAAGAGCAACTCGGTCGCCGCATACACTA
TTCTCAGAATGACTTGGTTGAGTACTCACCAGTCACAGAAAAGCATCTTACGGATGGCATGACAGTAAGA
GAATTATGCAGTGCTGCCATAACCATGAGTGATAACACTGCGGCCAACTTACTTCTGACAACGATCGGAG
GACCGAAGGAGCTAACCGCTTTTTTGCACAACATGGGGGATCATGTAACTCGCCTTGATCGTTGGGAACC
GGAGCTGAATGAAGCCATACCAAACGACGAGCGTGACACCACGATGCCTGCAGCAATGGCAACAACGTTG
CGCAAACTATTAACTGGCGAACTACTTACTCTAGCTTCCCGGCAACAATTAATAGACTGGATGGAGGCGG
ATAAAGTTGCAGGACCACTTCTGCGCTCGGCCCTTCCGGCTGGCTGGTTTATTGCTGATAAATCTGGAGC
CGGTGAGCGTGGGTCTCGCGGTATCATTGCAGCACTGGGGCCAGATGGTAAGCCCTCCCGTATCGTAGTT
ATCTACACGACGGGGAGTCAGGCAACTATGGATGAACGAAATAGACAGATCGCTGAGATAGGTGCCTCAC
TGATTAAGCATTGGTAACTGTCAGACCAAGTTTACTCATATATACTTTAGATTGATTTAAAACTTCATTT
TTAATTTCTCTAGCGCGTTGACATTGATTATTGACTAGTTATTAATAGTAATCAATTACGGGGTCATTAG
TTCATAGCCCATATATGGAGTTCCGCGTTACATAACTTACGGTAAATGGCCCGCCTGGCTGACCGCCCAA
CGACCCCCGCCCATTGACGTCAATAATGACGTATGTTCCCATAGTAACGCCAATAGGGACTTTCCATTGA
CGTCAATGGGTGGACTATTTACGGTAAACTGCCCACTTGGCAGTACATCAAGTGTATCATATGCCAAGTA
CGCCCCCTATTGACGTCAATGACGGTAAATGGCCCGCCTGGCATTATGCCCAGTACATGACCTTATGGGA
CTTTCCTACTTGGCAGTACATCTACGTATTAGTCATCGCTATTACCATGGTGATGCGGTTTTGGCAGTAC
ATCAATGGGCGTGGATAGCGGTTTGACTCACGGGGATTTCCAAGTCTCCACCCCATTGACGTCAATGGGA
GTTTGTTTTGGCACCAAAATCAACGGGACTTTCCAAAATGTCGTAACAACTCCGCCCCATTGACGCAAAT
GGGCGGTAGGCGTGTACGGTGGGAGGTCTATATAAGCAGAGCTCTCTGGCTAACTAGAGAACCCACTGCT
TACTGGCTTATCGAAATTAATACGACTCACTATAGGGAGACCCAAGCTTGGTACCGAGCTCGGATCCGCC
ACCATGGTGAGCAAGGGCGAGGAGCTGTTCACCGGGGTGGTGCCCATCCTGGTCGAGCTGGACGGCGACG
TAAACGGCCACAAGTTCAGCGTGTCCGGCGAGGGCGAGGGCGATGCCACCTACGGCAAGCTGACCCTGAA
GTTCATCTGCACCACCGGCAAGCTGCCCGTGCCCTGGCCCACCCTCGTGACCACCCTGACCTGGGGCGTG
CAGTGCTTCAGCCGCTACCCCGACCACATGAAGCAGCACGACTTCTTCAAGTCCGCCATGCCCGAAGGCT
ACGTCCAGGAGCGCACCATCTTCTTCAAGGACGACGGCAACTACAAGACCCGCGCCGAGGTGAAGTTCGA
GGGCGACACCCTGGTGAACCGCATCGAGCTGAAGGGCATCGACTTCAAGGAGGACGGCAACATCCTGGGG
CACAAGCTGGAGTACAACTACATCAGCCACAACGTCTATATCACCGCCGACAAGCAGAGATCCATCGCAA
CCCCCGTGCCTGGATGTGTAAATACAACTGAAGTGGACATTAAGAAGTCATCCAGAATGAGAAACCCCCA
CAAAACACGGAAGTCTGTCTATGGTTTACGAAATGATATTAGAAGTCACAGTCCTACCCACACACCCACA
CCAGAAACTAAACCTCCAACAGAAGATGAGTTACAACAACAGATAAAATATTGGCAAATACAGTTAGATA
GACATCGGTTAAAAATGTCAAAAGTCGCTGACAGTCTACTAAGTTACACGGAACAGTATTTAGAATACGA
CCCGTTTCTTTTGCCACCTGACCCTTCTAACCCATGGCTGTCCGATGACACCACTTTCTGGGAACTTGAG
GCAAGCAAAGAACCGAGCCAGCAGAGGGTAAAACGATGGGGTTTTGGCATGGACGAGGCATTGAAAGACC
CAGTTGGGAGAGAACAGTTCCTTAAATTTCTAGAGTCAGAATTCAGCTCGGAAAATTTAAGATTCTGGCT
GGCAGTGGAGGACCTGAAAAAGAGGCCTATTAAAGAAGTACCCTCAAGAGTTCAGGAAATATGGCAAGAG
TTTCTGGCTCCCGGAGCCCCCAGTGCTATTAACTTGGATTCCAAGAGTTATGACAAAACCACACAGAACG
TGAAGGAACCTGGACGATACACATTTGAAGATGCTCAGGAGCACATTTACAAACTGATGAAAAGTGATTC
ATACCCACGTTTTATAAGATCCAGTGCCTATCAGGAGCTTCTACAGGCAAAGAAAAAGGGCAGAAACATC
CCTATTTTCCCATGCCATAAAAACTGTACACCAACACTGAGGGCCAGCACTAACCTGTTATGAAGATCTA
TCACACTGGCGGCCGCTCGAGCATGCATCTAGAGGGCCCTATTCTATAGTGTCACCTAAATGCTAGAGGA
TCTTTGTGAAGGAACCTTACTTCTGTGGTGTGACATAATTGGACAAACTACCTACAGAGATTTAAAGCTC
TAAGGTAAATATAAAATTTTTAAGTGTATAATGTGTTAAACTACTGATTCTAATTGTTTGTGTATTTTAG
ATTCCAACCTATGGAACTGATGAATGGGAGCAGTGGTGGAATGCCTTTAATGAGGAAAACCTGTTTTGCT
CAGAAGAAATGCCATCTAGTGATGATGAGGCTACTGCTGACTCTCAACATTCTACTCCTCCAAAAAAGAA
GAGAAAGGTAGAAGACCCCAAGGACTTTCCTTCAGAATTGCTAAGTTTTTTGAGTCATGCTGTGTTTAGT
AATAGAACTCTTGCTTGCTTTGCTATTTACACCACAAAGGAAAAAGCTGCACTGCTATACAAGAAAATTA
TGGAAAAATATTTGATGTATAGTGCCTTGACTAGAGATCATAATCAGCCATACCACATTTGTAGAGGTTT
TACTTGCTTTAAAAAACCTCCCACACCTCCCCCTGAACCTGAAACATAAAATGAATGCAATTGTTGTTGT
TAACTTGTTTATTGCAGCTTATAATGGTTACAAATAAAGCAATAGCATCACAAATTTCACAAATAAAGCA
TTTTTTTCACTGCATTCTAGTTGTGGTTTGTCCAAACTCATCAATGTATCTTATCATGTCTGGATCATCC
CGCCATGGTATCAACGCCATATTTCTATTTACAGTAGGGACCTCTTCGTTGTGTAGGTACCGCTGTATTC
CTAGGGAAATAGTAGAGGCACCTTGAACTGTCTGCATCAGCCATATAGCCCCCGCTGTTCGACTTACAAA
CACAGGCACAGTACTGACAAACCCATACACCTCCTCTGAAATACCCATAGTTGCTAGGGCTGTCTCCGAA
CTCATTACACCCTCCAAAGTCAGAGCTGTAATTTCGCCATCAAGGGCAGCGAGGGCTTCTCCAGATAAAA
TAGCTTCTGCCGAGAGTCCCGTAAGGGTAGACACTTCAGCTAATCCCTCGATGAGGTCTACTAGAATAGT
CAGTGCGGCTCCCATTTTGAAAATTCACTTACTTGATCAGCTTCAGAAGATGGCGGAGGGCCTCCAACAC
AGTAATTTTCCTCCCGACTCTTAAAATAGAAAATGTCAAGTCAGTTAAGCAGGAAGTGGACTAACTGACG
CAGCTGGCCGTGCGACATCCTCTTTTAATTAGTTGCTAGGCAACGCCCTCCAGAGGGCGTGTGGTTTTGC
AAGAGGAAGCAAAAGCCTCTCCACCCAGGCCTAGAATGTTTCCACCCAATCATTACTATGACAACAGCTG
TTTTTTTTAGTATTAAGCAGAGGCCGGGGACCCCTGGGCCCGCTTACTCTGGAGAAAAAGAAGAGAGGCA
TTGTAGAGGCTTCCAGAGGCAACTTGTCAAAACAGGACTGCTTCTATTTCTGTCACACTGTCTGGCCCTG
TCACAAGGTCCAGCACCTCCATACCCCCTTTAATAAGCAGTTTGGGAACGGGTGCGGGTCTTACTCCGCC
CATCCCGCCCCTAACTCCGCCCAGTTCCGCCCATTCTCCGCCCCATGGCTGACTAATTTTTTTTATTTAT
GCAGAGGCCGAGGCCGCCTCGGCCTCTGAGCTATTCCAGAAGTAGTGAGGAGGCTTTTTTGGAGGCCTAG
GCTTTTGCAAAAAGCTAATTC
