>Addgene plasmid #55761 | CFP(1-158)-RGS7t | addgene partial sequence | sequence record 119238 | CMV-F 5'-CGCAAATGGGCGGTAGGCGTG-3'
AACCCACTGCTTACTGGCTTATCGAAATTAATACGACTCACTATAGGGAGACCCAAGCTTGGTACCGAGC
TCGGATCCGCCACCATGGTGAGCAAGGGCGAGGAGCTGTTCACCGGGGTGGTGCCCATCCTGGTCGAGCT
GGACGGCGACGTAAACGGCCACAAGTTCAGCGTGTCCGGCGAGGGCGAGGGCGATGCCACCTACGGCAAG
CTGACCCTGAAGTTCATCTGCACCACCGGCAAGCTGCCCGTGCCCTGGCCCACCCTCGTGACCACCCTGA
CCTGGGGCGTGCAGTGCTTCAGCCGCTACCCCGACCACATGAAGCAGCACGACTTCTTCAAGTCCGCCAT
GCCCGAAGGCTACGTCCAGGAGCGCACCATCTTCTTCAAGGACGACGGCAACTACAAGACCCGCGCCGAG
GTGAAGTTCGAGGGCGACACCCTGGTGAACCGCATCGAGCTGAAGGGCATCGACTTCAAGGAGGACGGCA
ACATCCTGGGGCACAAGCTGGAGTACAACTACATCAGCCACAACGTCTATATCACCGCCGACAAGCAGAG
ATCCATCGCAACCCCCGTGCCTGGATGTGTAAATACAACTGAAGTGGACATTAAGAAGTCATCCAGAATG
AGAAACCCCCACAAAACACGGAAGTCTGTCTATGGTTTACGAAATGATATTAGAAGTCACAGTCCTACCC
