>Addgene plasmid #55761 | CFP(1-158)-RGS7t | addgene partial sequence | sequence record 119239 | SP6 5'-ATTTAGGTGACACTATAG-3'
TAACAGGTTAGTGCTGGCCCTCAGTGTTGGTGTACAGTTTTTATGGCATGGGAAAATAGGGATGTTTCTG
CCCTTTTTCTTTGCCTGTAGAAGCTCCTGATAGGCACTGGATCTTATAAAACGTGGGTATGAATCACTTT
TCATCAGTTTGTAAATGTGCTCCTGAGCATCTTCAAATGTGTATCGTCCAGGTTCCTTCACGTTCTGTGT
GGTTTTGTCATAACTCTTGGAATCCAAGTTAATAGCACTGGGGGCTCCGGGAGCCAGAAACTCTTGCCAT
ATTTCCTGAACTCTTGAGGGTACTTCTTTAATAGGCCTCTTTTTCAGGTCCTCCACTGCCAGCCAGAATC
TTAAATTTTCCGAGCTGAATTCTGACTCTAGAAATTTAAGGAACTGTTCTCTCCCAACTGGGTCTTTCAA
TGCCTCGTCCATGCCAAAACCCCATCGTTTTACCCTCTGCTGGCTCGGTTCTTTGCTTGCCTCAAGTTCC
CAGAAAGTGGTGTCATCGGACAGCCATGGGTTAGAAGGGTCAGGTGGCAAAAGAAACGGGTCGTATTCTA
AA
